>Addgene plasmid #248913 | pJTB122 | addgene full sequence | sequence record 497704 | Addgene NGS Result
GGGGAATTGTGAGCGGATAACAATTCCCCTGTAGAAATAATTTTGTTTAACTTTAATAAGGAGATATACC
ATGGGCAGCAGCCATCACCATCATCACCACAGCCAGGATCCGAATTCGAGCTCGGCGCGCCTGCAGGTCG
ACAAGCTTGCGGCCGCATAATGCTTAAGTCGAACAGAAAGTAATCGTATTGTACACGGCCGCATAATCGA
AATTAATACGACTCACTATAGGGGAATTGTGAGCGGATAACAATTCCCCATCTTAGTATATTAGTTAAGT
ATAAGAAGGAGATATACATATGGCAGATCTCATGAAACTGGATAGTATAGACATTACACACTGTCAGTTG
GTCAAATCTACTAGAACTGCTAGGATTTATAGGTCGGATACATATGCCATTAAATGTCTAGCACTAGATT
TCGATATCCCGCCACATAACGCCAAATTCGAAGTATCGATATTAAACAAACTGGGCAACAAATGTAAGCA
CATCTTACCTCTTCTAGAGTCTAAGGCTACCGATAATAATGACCTATTGTTGCTGTTTCCCTTTGAAGAG
ATGAACCTTTATGAGTTCATGCAAATGCACTATAAAAGAGATAGAAGAAAAAAAAATCCCTATTACGATT
TGCTAAATCCCAGTATCCCAATTGTTGCGGACCCCCCAGTTCAGAAATATACTAATCAATTGGACGTCAA
TCGGTATTCTTTGTCCTTTTTCTGGCAAATGGTTGAAGGGATTGCATTCTTACATGAGAACAAGATCATT
CACCGCGACATCAAACCGCAAAATATCATGCTAACGAACAATACCAGCACCGTATCCCCAAAGTTGTACA
TAATTGATTTTGGCATCTCATATGACATGGCAAATAACTCACAAACAAGTGCGGAACCCATGGACAGCAA
GGTGACGGATATAAGCACAGGAATTTACAAGGCCCCAGAAGTGCTTTTTGGAGTAAAATGCTATGATGGT
GGCGTGGACGTGTGGTCGTTGTTGATAATTATTTCTCAGTGGTTCCAGAGAGAAACAAGCCGTATGGGGC
ACGTTCCGGCCATGATTGATGACGGCAGCGACGACATGAACTCAGATGGAAGCGATTTCAGACTGATTTG
CTCAATATTCGAAAAGTTGGGCATACCGTCCATTCAGAAATGGGAGGAGGTTGCGCAACACGGCTCGGTT
GATGCATTTGTTGGTATGTTTGGTGCAGATGGCGATGGTAAGTATGTACTGGACCAGGAGAAAGATGTAC
AGATTAGCATCGTTGAGAGGAATATGCCTCGACTGGACGAGATTGCGGATGTCAAAGTCAAGCAGAAGTT
CATTAATTGTATCCTGGGGATGGTTTCATTTTCACCAAACGAAAGATGGAGCTGTCAAAGAATCTTGCAA
GAACTAGAAAAGCCATAAGGTACCCTCGAGTCTGGTAAAGAAACCGCTGCTGCGAAATTTGAACGCCAGC
ACATGGACTCGTCTACTAGCGCAGCTTAATTAACCTAGGCTGCTGCCACCGCTGAGCAATAACTAGCATA
ACCCCTTGGGGCCTCTAAACGGGTCTTGAGGGGTTTTTTGCTGAAACCTCAGGCATTTGAGAAGCACACG
GTCACACTGCTTCCGGTAGTCAATAAACCGGTAAACCAGCAATAGACATAAGCGGCTATTTAACGACCCT
GCCCTGAACCGACGACCGGGTCGAATTTGCTTTCGAATTTCTGCCATTCATCCGCTTATTATCACTTATT
CAGGCGTAGCAACCAGGCGTTTAAGGGCACCAATAACTGCCTTAAAAAAATTACGCCCCGCCCTGCCACT
CATCGCAGTACTGTTGTAATTCATTAAGCATTCTGCCGACATGGAAGCCATCACAAACGGCATGATGAAC
CTGAATCGCCAGCGGCATCAGCACCTTGTCGCCTTGCGTATAATATTTGCCCATAGTGAAAACGGGGGCG
AAGAAGTTGTCCATATTGGCCACGTTTAAATCAAAACTGGTGAAACTCACCCAGGGATTGGCTGAGACGA
AAAACATATTCTCAATAAACCCTTTAGGGAAATAGGCCAGGTTTTCACCGTAACACGCCACATCTTGCGA
ATATATGTGTAGAAACTGCCGGAAATCGTCGTGGTATTCACTCCAGAGCGATGAAAACGTTTCAGTTTGC
TCATGGAAAACGGTGTAACAAGGGTGAACACTATCCCATATCACCAGCTCACCGTCTTTCATTGCCATAC
GGAACTCCGGATGAGCATTCATCAGGCGGGCAAGAATGTGAATAAAGGCCGGATAAAACTTGTGCTTATT
TTTCTTTACGGTCTTTAAAAAGGCCGTAATATCCAGCTGAACGGTCTGGTTATAGGTACATTGAGCAACT
GACTGAAATGCCTCAAAATGTTCTTTACGATGCCATTGGGATATATCAACGGTGGTATATCCAGTGATTT
TTTTCTCCATTTTAGCTTCCTTAGCTCCTGAAAATCTCGATAACTCAAAAAATACGCCCGGTAGTGATCT
TATTTCATTATGGTGAAAGTTGGAACCTCTTACGTGCCGATCAACGTCTCATTTTCGCCAAAAGTTGGCC
CAGGGCTTCCCGGTATCAACAGGGACACCAGGATTTATTTATTCTGCGAAGTGATCTTCCGTCACAGGTA
TTTATTCGGCGCAAAGTGCGTCGGGTGATGCTGCCAACTTACTGATTTAGTGTATGATGGTGTTTTTGAG
GTGCTCCAGTGGCTTCTGTTTCTATCAGCTGTCCCTCCTGTTCAGCTACTGACGGGGTGGTGCGTAACGG
CAAAAGCACCGCCGGACATCAGCGCTAGCGGAGTGTATACTGGCTTACTATGTTGGCACTGATGAGGGTG
TCAGTGAAGTGCTTCATGTGGCAGGAGAAAAAAGGCTGCACCGGTGCGTCAGCAGAATATGTGATACAGG
ATATATTCCGCTTCCTCGCTCACTGACTCGCTACGCTCGGTCGTTCGACTGCGGCGAGCGGAAATGGCTT
ACGAACGGGGCGGAGATTTCCTGGAAGATGCCAGGAAGATACTTAACAGGGAAGTGAGAGGGCCGCGGCA
AAGCCGTTTTTCCATAGGCTCCGCCCCCCTGACAAGCATCACGAAATCTGACGCTCAAATCAGTGGTGGC
GAAACCCGACAGGACTATAAAGATACCAGGCGTTTCCCCCTGGCGGCTCCCTCGTGCGCTCTCCTGTTCC
TGCCTTTCGGTTTACCGGTGTCATTCCGCTGTTATGGCCGCGTTTGTCTCATTCCACGCCTGACACTCAG
TTCCGGGTAGGCAGTTCGCTCCAAGCTGGACTGTATGCACGAACCCCCCGTTCAGTCCGACCGCTGCGCC
TTATCCGGTAACTATCGTCTTGAGTCCAACCCGGAAAGACATGCAAAAGCACCACTGGCAGCAGCCACTG
GTAATTGATTTAGAGGAGTTAGTCTTGAAGTCATGCGCCGGTTAAGGCTAAACTGAAAGGACAAGTTTTG
GTGACTGCGCTCCTCCAAGCCAGTTACCTCGGTTCAAAGAGTTGGTAGCTCAGAGAACCTTCGAAAAACC
GCCCTGCAAGGCGGTTTTTTCGTTTTCAGAGCAAGAGATTACGCGCAGACCAAAACGATCTCAAGAAGAT
CATCTTATTAATCAGATAAAATATTTCTAGATTTCAGTGCAATTTATCTCTTCAAATGTAGCACCTGAAG
TCAGCCCCATACGATATAAGTTGTAATTCTCATGTTAGTCATGCCCCGCGCCCACCGGAAGGAGCTGACT
GGGTTGAAGGCTCTCAAGGGCATCGGTCGAGATCCCGGTGCCTAATGAGTGAGCTAACTTACATTAATTG
CGTTGCGCTCACTGCCCGCTTTCCAGTCGGGAAACCTGTCGTGCCAGCTGCATTAATGAATCGGCCAACG
CGCGGGGAGAGGCGGTTTGCGTATTGGGCGCCAGGGTGGTTTTTCTTTTCACCAGTGAGACGGGCAACAG
CTGATTGCCCTTCACCGCCTGGCCCTGAGAGAGTTGCAGCAAGCGGTCCACGCTGGTTTGCCCCAGCAGG
CGAAAATCCTGTTTGATGGTGGTTAACGGCGGGATATAACATGAGCTGTCTTCGGTATCGTCGTATCCCA
CTACCGAGATGTCCGCACCAACGCGCAGCCCGGACTCGGTAATGGCGCGCATTGCGCCCAGCGCCATCTG
ATCGTTGGCAACCAGCATCGCAGTGGGAACGATGCCCTCATTCAGCATTTGCATGGTTTGTTGAAAACCG
GACATGGCACTCCAGTCGCCTTCCCGTTCCGCTATCGGCTGAATTTGATTGCGAGTGAGATATTTATGCC
AGCCAGCCAGACGCAGACGCGCCGAGACAGAACTTAATGGGCCCGCTAACAGCGCGATTTGCTGGTGACC
CAATGCGACCAGATGCTCCACGCCCAGTCGCGTACCGTCTTCATGGGAGAAAATAATACTGTTGATGGGT
GTCTGGTCAGAGACATCAAGAAATAACGCCGGAACATTAGTGCAGGCAGCTTCCACAGCAATGGCATCCT
GGTCATCCAGCGGATAGTTAATGATCAGCCCACTGACGCGTTGCGCGAGAAGATTGTGCACCGCCGCTTT
ACAGGCTTCGACGCCGCTTCGTTCTACCATCGACACCACCACGCTGGCACCCAGTTGATCGGCGCGAGAT
TTAATCGCCGCGACAATTTGCGACGGCGCGTGCAGGGCCAGACTGGAGGTGGCAACGCCAATCAGCAACG
ACTGTTTGCCCGCCAGTTGTTGTGCCACGCGGTTGGGAATGTAATTCAGCTCCGCCATCGCCGCTTCCAC
TTTTTCCCGCGTTTTCGCAGAAACGTGGCTGGCCTGGTTCACCACGCGGGAAACGGTCTGATAAGAGACA
CCGGCATACTCTGCGACATCGTATAACGTTACTGGTTTCACATTCACCACCCTGAATTGACTCTCTTCCG
GGCGCTATCATGCCATACCGCGAAAGGTTTTGCGCCATTCGATGGTGTCCGGGATCTCGACGCTCTCCCT
TATGCGACTCCTGCATTAGGAAATTAATACGACTCACTATA
Features (pLannotate 1.2.2; 19 found; start..end, strand, type, name):
      3..27      +  protein_bind   lac operator: The lac repressor binds to the lac operator to inhibit transcription in E. coli. This inhibition can be relieved by adding lactose or isopropyl-β-D-thiogalactopyranoside (IPTG). lac repressor encoded by lacI
     42..64      +  RBS            RBS: efficient ribosome binding site from bacteriophage T7 gene 10 (Olins and Rangwala, 1989)
    214..232     +  promoter       T7 promoter: promoter for bacteriophage T7 RNA polymerase
    233..257     +  protein_bind   lac operator: The lac repressor binds to the lac operator to inhibit transcription in E. coli. This inhibition can be relieved by adding lactose or isopropyl-β-D-thiogalactopyranoside (IPTG). lac repressor encoded by lacI
    312..1415    +  CDS            CAK1: CAK1_YEAST - Also known as CIV1. Experimental evidence at protein level: Swiss-Prot protein existence level 1. From Saccharomyces cerevisiae (strain ATCC 204508 / S288c) (Baker's yeast).
   1437..1478    +  CDS            S-Tag (fragment): affinity and epitope tag derived from pancreatic ribonuclease A
   1508..1525    +  CDS            SET1 (fragment): solubility-enhancement tag derived from T7 phage gene 10B
   1533..1580    +  terminator     T7 terminator: transcription terminator for bacteriophage T7 RNA polymerase
   1804..2460    -  CDS            cat: CAT_ECOLX - Experimental evidence at protein level: Swiss-Prot protein existence level 1. This enzyme is an effector of chloramphenicol resistance in bacteria. From Escherichia coli. This protein is used as a marker in many commonly used cloning vectors, such as pACYC184.
   2461..2563    -  promoter       cat promoter: promoter of the E. coli cat gene encoding chloramphenicol acetyltransferase
   2684..2827    +  mobile_element IS1 (fragment): prokaryotic transposable element IS1
   2946..3001    -  rep_origin     RSF ori (fragment): Plasmids containing the RSF 1030 origin of replication can be propagated in E. coli cells that contain additional plasmids with compatible origins.
   3089..3634    -  rep_origin     p15A ori: Plasmids containing the medium-copy-number p15A origin of replication can be propagated in E. coli cells that contain a second plasmid with the ColE1 origin.
   3746..3810    -  CDS            TcR (fragment): tetracycline efflux protein; tet; confers resistance to tetracycline
   3825..3846    -  protein_bind   CAP binding site: CAP binding activates transcription in the presence of cAMP. E. coli catabolite activator protein
   3859..4941    -  CDS            lacI: lac repressor; lacI; The lac repressor binds to the lac operator to inhibit transcription in E. coli. This inhibition can be relieved by adding lactose or isopropyl-β-D-thiogalactopyranoside (IPTG).
   4942..5019    -  promoter       lacI promoter: lacI
   5027..5062    -  CDS            TcR (fragment): tetracycline efflux protein; tet; confers resistance to tetracycline
   5065..2       +  promoter       T7 promoter (across the origin): promoter for bacteriophage T7 RNA polymerase
