[The description below was written by a language model from this plasmid's Addgene catalogue record and pLannotate feature annotations shown in this document.]
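Description:
pJTB122 is a bacterial expression plasmid built on the Novagen pACYC-DUET backbone for producing the Saccharomyces cerevisiae Cdk-activating kinase Cak1 (CAK1, also known as CIV1/YFL029C) in E. coli. The vector replicates from the p15A origin, which is compatible with ColE1-type plasmids and so allows co-maintenance with a second expression vector. It is selected with chloramphenicol through the cat gene and its native promoter. The catalogue lists the plasmid as high copy, although the annotation describes p15A as a medium-copy origin. The catalogue size is 4,995 bp, whereas the sequenced record is 5,081 nt. Short fragments annotated as IS1, RSF ori and TcR appear to be backbone remnants or partial matches rather than functional elements.

As in other Duet vectors, there are two T7 promoter/lac operator units. The first, spanning the sequence origin and followed by a T7 gene 10 ribosome binding site, has no annotated coding sequence after it and so appears to be unoccupied. The CAK1 open reading frame lies downstream of the second T7 promoter/lac operator, cloned between BglII and XhoI sites. It is followed by an S-Tag fragment and the T7 terminator. The record does not state whether the S-Tag is fused in frame to Cak1. A plasmid-borne lacI gene supplies lac repressor, so transcription depends on a host providing T7 RNA polymerase and is inducible with IPTG.

The stated purpose is simply to express yeast Cak1 in bacteria. The associated publication concerns regulation of the Smk1 MAPK and its activation-loop phosphorylation, which suggests use in co-expression or reconstitution experiments, although the record does not state this.
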