Addgene plasmid #248913: pJTB122
Purpose: expresses yeast Cak1 in bacteria
Depositing lab: Edward Winter. Depositing organization: Thomas Jefferson University. Publication: Isc10, an inhibitor of the Smk1 MAPK, prevents activation loop autophosphorylation and substrate phosphorylation through separate mechanisms. Rimal A, Swayne TM, Kamdar ZP, Tewey MA, Winter E. J Biol Chem. 2022 Oct;298(10):102450. doi: 10.1016/j.jbc.2022.102450. Epub 2022 Sep 3. PubMed 36063999.
Backbone
  Vector backbone: pACYC-DUET
  Backbone manufacturer: Novagen
  Backbone size w/o insert (bp): 4008
  Total vector size (bp): 4995
  Modifications to backbone: none
  Vector type: Bacterial Expression
Growth in bacteria
  Bacterial resistance: Chloramphenicol, 25 μg/mL
  Growth temperature: 37°C
  Growth strain: DH5alpha
  Copy number: High Copy
Gene/Insert
  Gene/Insert name: CAK1 (alt name: Cdk activating kinase, Cak1)
  Species: S. cerevisiae (budding yeast)
  GenBank ID: NM_001179937.1
  Entrez Gene: CAK1 (a.k.a. YFL029C, CIV1)
  Promoter: T7
  Cloning method: Restriction Enzyme; 5′ cloning site BglII (not destroyed); 3′ cloning site XhoI (not destroyed)
  Sequencing primers: 5′ standard T7 promoter primer; 3′ standard T7 promoter primer
Terms and licenses: Academic/Nonprofit Terms; Industry Terms: Not Available to Industry
How to cite: pJTB122 was a gift from Edward Winter (Addgene plasmid # 248913 ; http://n2t.net/addgene:248913 ; RRID:Addgene_248913)
